>Addgene plasmid #203235 | B*14:02:01:01 | addgene full sequence | sequence record 399776 | Addgene NGS Result
GACGGATCGGGAGATCTCCCGATCCCCTATGGTGCACTCTCAGTACAATCTGCTCTGATGCCGCATAGTT
AAGCCAGTATCTGCTCCCTGCTTGTGTGTTGGAGGTCGCTGAGTAGTGCGCGAGCAAAATTTAAGCTACA
ACAAGGCAAGGCTTGACCGACAATTGCATGAAGAATCTGCTTAGGGTTAGGCGTTTTGCGCTGCTTCGCG
ATGTACGGGCCAGATATACGCGTTGACATTGATTATTGACTAGTTATTAATAGTAATCAATTACGGGGTC
ATTAGTTCATAGCCCATATATGGAGTTCCGCGTTACATAACTTACGGTAAATGGCCCGCCTGGCTGACCG
CCCAACGACCCCCGCCCATTGACGTCAATAATGACGTATGTTCCCATAGTAACGCCAATAGGGACTTTCC
ATTGACGTCAATGGGTGGAGTATTTACGGTAAACTGCCCACTTGGCAGTACATCAAGTGTATCATATGCC
AAGTACGCCCCCTATTGACGTCAATGACGGTAAATGGCCCGCCTGGCATTATGCCCAGTACATGACCTTA
TGGGACTTTCCTACTTGGCAGTACATCTACGTATTAGTCATCGCTATTACCATGGTGATGCGGTTTTGGC
AGTACATCAATGGGCGTGGATAGCGGTTTGACTCACGGGGATTTCCAAGTCTCCACCCCATTGACGTCAA
TGGGAGTTTGTTTTGGCACCAAAATCAACGGGACTTTCCAAAATGTCGTAACAACTCCGCCCCATTGACG
CAAATGGGCGGTAGGCGTGTACGGTGGGAGGTCTATATAAGCAGAGCTCTCTGGCTAACTAGAGAACCCA
CTGCTTACTGGCTTATCGAAATTAATACGACTCACTATAGGGAGACCCAAGCTGGCTAGCGTTTAAACTT
AAGCTTGCCACCATGCTGGTCATGGCGCCCCGAACCGTCCTCCTGCTGCTCTCGGCGGCCCTGGCCCTGA
CCGAGACCTGGGCCGGCTCCCACTCCATGAGGTATTTCTACACCGCCGTGTCCCGGCCCGGCCGCGGGGA
GCCCCGCTTCATCTCAGTGGGCTACGTGGACGACACGCAGTTCGTGAGGTTCGACAGCGACGCCGCGAGT
CCGAGAGAGGAGCCGCGGGCGCCGTGGATAGAGCAGGAGGGGCCGGAATATTGGGACCGGAACACACAGA
TCTGCAAGACCAACACACAGACTGACCGAGAGAGCCTGCGGAACCTGCGCGGCTACTACAACCAGAGCGA
GGCCGGGTCTCACACCCTCCAGTGGATGTATGGCTGCGACGTGGGGCCGGACGGGCGCCTCCTCCGCGGG
TATAACCAGTTCGCCTACGACGGCAAGGATTACATCGCCCTGAACGAGGACCTGAGCTCCTGGACCGCGG
CGGACACCGCGGCTCAGATCACCCAGCGCAAGTGGGAGGCGGCCCGTGAGGCGGAGCAGCTGAGAGCCTA
CCTGGAGGGCACGTGCGTGGAGTGGCTCCGCAGACACCTGGAGAACGGGAAGGAGACGCTGCAGCGCGCG
GACCCCCCAAAGACACATGTGACCCACCACCCCATCTCTGACCATGAGGCCACCCTGAGGTGCTGGGCCC
TGGGCTTCTACCCTGCGGAGATCACACTGACCTGGCAGCGGGATGGCGAGGACCAAACTCAGGACACCGA
GCTTGTGGAGACCAGACCAGCAGGAGACAGAACCTTCCAGAAGTGGGCAGCTGTGGTGGTGCCTTCTGGA
GAAGAGCAGAGATACACATGCCATGTACAGCATGAGGGGCTGCCGAAGCCCCTCACCCTGAGATGGGAGC
CATCTTCCCAGTCCACCGTCCCCATCGTGGGCATTGTTGCTGGCCTGGCTGTCCTAGCAGTTGTGGTCAT
CGGAGCTGTGGTCGCTGCTGTGATGTGTAGGAGGAAGAGTTCAGGTGGAAAAGGAGGGAGCTACTCTCAG
GCTGCGTCCAGCGACAGTGCCCAGGGCTCTGATGTGTCTCTCACAGCTTGATCTAGAGGGCCCGTTTAAA
CCCGCTGATCAGCCTCGACTGTGCCTTCTAGTTGCCAGCCATCTGTTGTTTGCCCCTCCCCCGTGCCTTC
CTTGACCCTGGAAGGTGCCACTCCCACTGTCCTTTCCTAATAAAATGAGGAAATTGCATCGCATTGTCTG
AGTAGGTGTCATTCTATTCTGGGGGGTGGGGTGGGGCAGGACAGCAAGGGGGAGGATTGGGAAGACAATA
GCAGGCATGCTGGGGATGCGGTGGGCTCTATGGCTTCTGAGGCGGAAAGAACCAGCTGGGGCTCTAGGGG
GTATCCCC
[124 nt withheld, positions 2319-2442]
C
[91 nt withheld, positions 2444-2534]
A
[49 nt withheld, positions 2536-2584]
CCTTTGACGTTGGAGTCCACGTTCTTT
[37 nt withheld, positions 2612-2648]
ACCCTATCTCGGTCTATTCTTTTGATTTATAAGGGATTTTGCCGATTTCGGCCTATTGGTTAAAAAATGA
GCTGATTTAACAAAAATTTAACGCGAATTAATTCTGTGGAATGTGTGTCAGTTAGGGTGTGGAAAGTCCC
CAGGCTCCCCAGCAGGCAGAAGTATGCAAAGCATGCATCTCAATTAGTCAGCAACCAGGTGTGGAAAGTC
CCCAGGCTCCCCAGCAGGCAGAAGTATGCAAAGCATGCATCTCAATTAGTCAGCAACCATAGTCCCGCCC
CTAACTCCGCCCATCCCGCCCCTAACTCCGCCCAGTTCCGCCCATTCTCCGCCCCATGGCTGACTAATTT
TTTTTATTTATGCAGAGGCCGAGGCCGCCTCTGCCTCTGAGCTATTCCAGAAGTAGTGAGGAGGCTTTTT
TGGAGGCCTAGGCTTTTGCAAAAAGCTCCCGGGAGCTTGTATATCCATTTTCGGATCTGATCAAGAGACA
GGATGAGGATCGTTTCGCATGATTGAACAAGATGGATTGCACGCAGGTTCTCCGGCCGCTTGGGTGGAGA
GGCTATTCGGCTATGACTGGGCACAACAGACAATCGGCTGCTCTGATGCCGCCGTGTTCCGGCTGTCAGC
GCAGGGGCGCCCGGTTCTTTTTGTCAAGACCGACCTGTCCGGTGCCCTGAATGAACTGCAGGACGAGGCA
GCGCGGCTATCGTGGCTGGCCACGACGGGCGTTCCTTGCGCAGCTGTGCTCGACGTTGTCACTGAAGCGG
GAAGGGACTGGCTGCTATTGGGCGAAGTGCCGGGGCAGGATCTCCTGTCATCTCACCTTGCTCCTGCCGA
GAAAGTATCCATCATGGCTGATGCAATGCGGCGGCTGCATACGCTTGATCCGGCTACCTGCCCATTCGAC
CACCAAGCGAAACATCGCATCGAGCGAGCACGTACTCGGATGGAAGCCGGTCTTGTCGATCAGGATGATC
TGGACGAAGAGCATCAGGGGCTCGCGCCAGCCGAACTGTTCGCCAGGCTCAAGGCGCGCATGCCCGACGG
CGAGGATCTCGTCGTGACCCATGGCGATGCCTGCTTGCCGAATATCATGGTGGAAAATGGCCGCTTTTCT
GGATTCATCGACTGTGGCCGGCTGGGTGTGGCGGACCGCTATCAGGACATAGCGTTGGCTACCCGTGATA
TTGCTGAAGAGCTTGGCGGCGAATGGGCTGACCGCTTCCTCGTGCTTTACGGTATCGCCGCTCCCGATTC
GCAGCGCATCGCCTTCTATCGCCTTCTTGACGAGTTCTTCTGAGCGGGACTCTGGGGTTCGAAATGACCG
ACCAAGCGACGCCCAACCTGCCATCACGAGATTTCGATTCCACCGCCGCCTTCTATGAAAGGTTGGGCTT
CGGAATCGTTTTCCGGGACGCCGGCTGGATGATCCTCCAGCGCGGGGATCTCATGCTGGAGTTCTTCGCC
CACCCCAACTTGTTTATTGCAGCTTATAATGGTTACAAATAAAGCAATAGCATCACAAATTTCACAAATA
AAGCATTTTTTTCACTGCATTCTAGTTGTGGTTTGTCCAAACTCATCAATGTATCTTATCATGTCTGTAT
ACCGTCGACCTCTAGCTAGAGCTTGGCGTAATCATGGTCATAGCTGTTTCCTGTGTGAAATTGTTATCCG
CTCACAATTCCACACAACATACGAGCCGGAAGCATAAAGTGTAAAGCCTGGGGTGCCTAATGAGTGAGCT
AACTCACATTAATTGCGTTGCGCTCACTGCCCGCTTTCCAGTCGGGAAACCTGTCGTGCCAGCTGCATTA
ATGAATCGGCCAACGCGCGGGGAGAGGCGGTTTGCGTATTGGGCGCTCTTCCGCTTCCTCGCTCACTGAC
TCGCTGCGCTCGGTCGTTCGGCTGCGGCGAGCGGTATCAGCTCACTCAAAGGCGGTAATACGGTTATCCA
CAGAATCAGGGGATAACGCAGGAAAGAACATGTGAGCAAAAGGCCAGCAAAAGGCCAGGAACCGTAAAAA
GGCCGCGTTGCTGGCGTTTTTCCATAGGCTCCGCCCCCCTGACGAGCATCACAAAAATCGACGCTCAAGT
CAGAGGTGGCGAAACCCGACAGGACTATAAAGATACCAGGCGTTTCCCCCTGGAAGCTCCCTCGTGCGCT
CTCCTGTTCCGACCCTGCCGCTTACCGGATACCTGTCCGCCTTTCTCCCTTCGGGAAGCGTGGCGCTTTC
TCATAGCTCACGCTGTAGGTATCTCAGTTCGGTGTAGGTCGTTCGCTCCAAGCTGGGCTGTGTGCACGAA
CCCCCCGTTCAGCCCGACCGCTGCGCCTTATCCGGTAACTATCGTCTTGAGTCCAACCCGGTAAGACACG
ACTTATCGCCACTGGCAGCAGCCACTGGTAACAGGATTAGCAGAGCGAGGTATGTAGGCGGTGCTACAGA
GTTCTTGAAGTGGTGGCCTAACTACGGCTACACTAGAAGAACAGTATTTGGTATCTGCGCTCTGCTGAAG
CCAGTTACCTTCGGAAAAAGAGTTGGTAGCTCTTGATCCGGCAAACAAACCACCGCTGGTAGCGGTGGTT
TTTTTGTTTGCAAGCAGCAGATTACGCGCAGAAAAAAAGGATCTCAAGAAGATCCTTTGATCTTTTCTAC
GGGGTCTGACGCTCAGTGGAACGAAAACTCACGTTAAGGGATTTTGGTCATGAGATTATCAAAAAGGATC
TTCACCTAGATCCTTTTAAATTAAAAATGAAGTTTTAAATCAATCTAAAGTATATATGAGTAAACTTGGT
CTGACAGTTACCAATGCTTAATCAGTGAGGCACCTATCTCAGCGATCTGTCTATTTCGTTCATCCATAGT
TGCCTGACTCCCCGTCGTGTAGATAACTACGATACGGGAGGGCTTACCATCTGGCCCCAGTGCTGCAATG
ATACCGCGAGACCCACGCTCACCGGCTCCAGATTTATCAGCAATAAACCAGCCAGCCGGAAGGGCCGAGC
GCAGAAGTGGTCCTGCAACTTTATCCGCCTCCATCCAGTCTATTAATTGTTGCCGGGAAGCTAGAGTAAG
TAGTTCGCCAGTTAATAGTTTGCGCAACGTTGTTGCCATTGCTACAGGCATCGTGGTGTCACGCTCGTCG
TTTGGTATGGCTTCATTCAGCTCCGGTTCCCAACGATCAAGGCGAGTTACATGATCCCCCATGTTGTGCA
AAAAAGCGGTTAGCTCCTTCGGTCCTCCGATCGTTGTCAGAAGTAAGTTGGCCGCAGTGTTATCACTCAT
GGTTATGGCAGCACTGCATAATTCTCTTACTGTCATGCCATCCGTAAGATGCTTTTCTGTGACTGGTGAG
TACTCAACCAAGTCATTCTGAGAATAGTGTATGCGGCGACCGAGTTGCTCTTGCCCGGCGTCAATACGGG
ATAATACCGCGCCACATAGCAGAACTTTAAAAGTGCTCATCATTGGAAAACGTTCTTCGGGGCGAAAACT
CTCAAGGATCTTACCGCTGTTGAGATCCAGTTCGATGTAACCCACTCGTGCACCCAACTGATCTTCAGCA
TCTTTTACTTTCACCAGCGTTTCTGGGTGAGCAAAAACAGGAAGGCAAAATGCCGCAAAAAAGGGAATAA
GGGCGACACGGAAATGTTGAATACTCATACTCTTCCTTTTTCAATATTATTGAAGCATTTATCAGGGTTA
TTGTCTCATGAGCGGATACATATTTGAATGTATTTAGAAAAATAAACAAATAGGGGTTCCGCGCACATTT
CCCCGAAAAGTGCCACCTGACGTC
Features (pLannotate 1.2.2; 20 found; start..end, strand, type, name):
     28..80      -  misc_feature   bom (fragment): basis of mobility region from pBR322
    235..614     +  enhancer       CMV enhancer: human cytomegalovirus immediate early enhancer
    615..818     +  promoter       CMV promoter: human cytomegalovirus (CMV) immediate early promoter
    814..847     +  LTR            5' LTR (truncated) (fragment): truncated 5' long terminal repeat (LTR) from HIV-1
    863..881     +  promoter       T7 promoter: promoter for bacteriophage T7 RNA polymerase
    923..2008    +  CDS            HLA-B: HLAB_HUMAN - Also known as HLAB. Experimental evidence at protein level: Swiss-Prot protein existence level 1. Allele B*67:01: Displays peptides sharing a common signature motif, namely a Pro residue at position 2 and Leu anchor residue at the C-terminus. From Homo sapiens (Human).
   2049..2273    +  polyA_signal   bGH poly(A) signal: bovine growth hormone polyadenylation signal
   2277..2298    +  promoter       SV40 promoter (fragment): SV40 enhancer and early promoter
   2319..2747    +  rep_origin     f1 ori (sequence partly withheld): f1 bacteriophage origin of replication; arrow indicates direction of (+) strand synthesis
   2761..3090    +  promoter       SV40 promoter: SV40 enhancer and early promoter
   3157..3948    +  CDS            neo: KKA2_KLEPN - Also known as kan, nptII. Experimental evidence at protein level: Swiss-Prot protein existence level 1. Resistance to kanamycin, neomycin, paromomycin, ribostamycin, butirosin and gentamicin B. From Klebsiella pneumoniae.
   3972..4130    +  CDS            ble (fragment): BLE_KLEPN - Experimental evidence at protein level: Swiss-Prot protein existence level 1. Binding protein with a strong affinity to the bleomycin family of antibiotics. Binds to CL990; an antimitotic-antibiotic compound. From Klebsiella pneumoniae.
   4125..4246    +  polyA_signal   SV40 poly(A) signal: SV40 polyadenylation signal
   4319..4335    -  protein_bind   lac operator: The lac repressor binds to the lac operator to inhibit transcription in E. coli. This inhibition can be relieved by adding lactose or isopropyl-β-D-thiogalactopyranoside (IPTG). lac repressor encoded by lacI
   4343..4373    -  promoter       lac promoter: promoter for the E. coli lac operon
   4388..4409    -  protein_bind   CAP binding site: CAP binding activates transcription in the presence of cAMP. E. coli catabolite activator protein
   4422..4514    -  CDS            lacI (fragment): lac repressor; lacI; The lac repressor binds to the lac operator to inhibit transcription in E. coli. This inhibition can be relieved by adding lactose or isopropyl-β-D-thiogalactopyranoside (IPTG).
   4697..5285    -  rep_origin     ori: high-copy-number ColE1/pMB1/pBR322/pUC origin of replication
   5456..6316    -  CDS            AmpR: β-lactamase; bla; confers resistance to ampicillin, carbenicillin, and related antibiotics
   6317..6421    -  promoter       AmpR promoter: bla
