[The description below was written by a language model from this plasmid's Addgene catalogue record and pLannotate feature annotations shown in this document.]
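Description:
B*14:02:01:01 is a mammalian expression plasmid built on the pcDNA-3 backbone that carries the coding sequence of the human HLA class I allele HLA-B*14:02:01:01, cloned between BamHI and EcoRI sites. In the sequenced record of about 6.5 kb, the HLA-B open reading frame sits downstream of the human cytomegalovirus immediate-early enhancer and promoter and is followed by the bovine growth hormone polyadenylation signal, an arrangement that gives strong constitutive transcription in transfected mammalian cells. A T7 promoter lies between the CMV promoter and the insert and could support in vitro transcription or serve as a sequencing primer site. No epitope tag or reporter is annotated on the insert. The automated annotation matches the insert to the general HLA-B protein entry, and its note about a different allele is just text from that database entry; allele identity comes from the catalogue fields.

For propagation in E. coli the plasmid has a high-copy ColE1/pUC-type origin and a β-lactamase gene under its own promoter, conferring ampicillin resistance. An f1 origin is also present and would permit single-stranded DNA production. A second mammalian cassette, consisting of the SV40 early promoter, the neomycin phosphotransferase gene and the SV40 polyadenylation signal, allows G418 selection of stable transfectants. Short annotated fragments (a truncated HIV-1 LTR match, ble, lacI, lac promoter/operator and bom pieces) appear to be backbone remnants or incidental matches rather than functional elements.

The stated purpose is overexpression of this single HLA allele. The associated publication concerns a large HLA class I peptidome dataset for epitope prediction, consistent with use in profiling the peptides this allele presents.
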