Addgene plasmid #203235: B*14:02:01:01
Purpose: Overexpress HLA allele
Depositing lab: Derin Keskin & Catherine Wu. Depositing organization: Dana-Farber Cancer Institute. Publication: A large peptidome dataset improves HLA class I epitope prediction across most of the human population. Sarkizova S, Klaeger S, Le PM, Li LW, Oliveira G, Keshishian H, Hartigan CR, Zhang W, Braun DA, Ligon KL, Bachireddy P, Zervantonakis IK, Rosenbluth JM, Ouspenskaia T, Law T, Justesen S, Stevens J, Lane WJ, Eisenhaure T, Lan Zhang G, Clauser KR, Hacohen N, Carr SA, Wu CJ, Keskin DB. Nat Biotechnol. 2020 Feb;38(2):199-209. doi: 10.1038/s41587-019-0322-9. Epub 2019 Dec 16. PubMed 31844290.
Backbone
  Vector backbone: pcDNA-3
  Vector type: Mammalian Expression
Growth in bacteria
  Bacterial resistance: Ampicillin, 100 μg/mL
  Growth temperature: 37°C
  Growth strain: NEB Stable
  Copy number: High Copy
Gene/Insert
  Gene/Insert name: B*14:02:01:01
  Species: H. sapiens (human)
  Entrez Gene: HLA-B (a.k.a. AS, B-4901, HLAB)
  Cloning method: Restriction Enzyme; 5′ cloning site BamHI (unknown if destroyed); 3′ cloning site EcoRI (unknown if destroyed)
  Sequencing primers: 5′ unknown
Terms and licenses: Academic/Nonprofit Terms; Industry Terms: Not Available to Industry
Depositor comments: Shortname from TIGL: K07
How to cite: B*14:02:01:01 was a gift from Derin Keskin & Catherine Wu (Addgene plasmid # 203235 ; http://n2t.net/addgene:203235 ; RRID:Addgene_203235)
