>Addgene plasmid #203235 | B*14:02:01:01 | depositor partial sequence | sequence record 394171 | HLA:HLA00158 B*14:02:01:01 1089 bp (K07)
ATGCTGGTCATGGCGCCCCGAACCGTCCTCCTGCTGCTCTCGGCGGCCCTGGCCCTGACCGAGACCTGGG
CCGGCTCCCACTCCATGAGGTATTTCTACACCGCCGTGTCCCGGCCCGGCCGCGGGGAGCCCCGCTTCAT
CTCAGTGGGCTACGTGGACGACACGCAGTTCGTGAGGTTCGACAGCGACGCCGCGAGTCCGAGAGAGGAG
CCGCGGGCGCCGTGGATAGAGCAGGAGGGGCCGGAATATTGGGACCGGAACACACAGATCTGCAAGACCA
ACACACAGACTGACCGAGAGAGCCTGCGGAACCTGCGCGGCTACTACAACCAGAGCGAGGCCGGGTCTCA
CACCCTCCAGTGGATGTATGGCTGCGACGTGGGGCCGGACGGGCGCCTCCTCCGCGGGTATAACCAGTTC
GCCTACGACGGCAAGGATTACATCGCCCTGAACGAGGACCTGAGCTCCTGGACCGCGGCGGACACCGCGG
CTCAGATCACCCAGCGCAAGTGGGAGGCGGCCCGTGAGGCGGAGCAGCTGAGAGCCTACCTGGAGGGCAC
GTGCGTGGAGTGGCTCCGCAGACACCTGGAGAACGGGAAGGAGACGCTGCAGCGCGCGGACCCCCCAAAG
ACACATGTGACCCACCACCCCATCTCTGACCATGAGGCCACCCTGAGGTGCTGGGCCCTGGGCTTCTACC
CTGCGGAGATCACACTGACCTGGCAGCGGGATGGCGAGGACCAAACTCAGGACACCGAGCTTGTGGAGAC
CAGACCAGCAGGAGACAGAACCTTCCAGAAGTGGGCAGCTGTGGTGGTGCCTTCTGGAGAAGAGCAGAGA
TACACATGCCATGTACAGCATGAGGGGCTGCCGAAGCCCCTCACCCTGAGATGGGAGCCATCTTCCCAGT
CCACCGTCCCCATCGTGGGCATTGTTGCTGGCCTGGCTGTCCTAGCAGTTGTGGTCATCGGAGCTGTGGT
CGCTGCTGTGATGTGTAGGAGGAAGAGTTCAGGTGGAAAAGGAGGGAGCTACTCTCAGGCTGCGTCCAGC
GACAGTGCCCAGGGCTCTGATGTGTCTCTCACAGCTTGA
